>Addgene plasmid #23500 | pDONR223-PRKD1 | addgene full sequence | sequence record 305008 | Addgene NGS Result
TTGAGATCCTTTTTTTCTGCGCGTAATCTGCTGCTTGCAAACAAAAAAACCACCGCTACCAGCGGTGGTT
TGTTTGCCGGATCAAGAGCTACCAACTCTTTTTCCGAAGGTAACTGGCTTCAGCAGAGCGCAGATACCAA
ATACTGTTCTTCTAGTGTAGCCGTAGTTAGGCCACCACTTCAAGAACTCTGTAGCACCGCCTACATACCT
CGCTCTGCTAATCCTGTTACCAGTGGCTGCTGCCAGTGGCGATAAGTCGTGTCTTACCGGGTTGGACTCA
AGACGATAGTTACCGGATAAGGCGCAGCGGTCGGGCTGAACGGGGGGTTCGTGCACACAGCCCAGCTTGG
AGCGAACGACCTACACCGAACTGAGATACCTACAGCGTGAGCTATGAGAAAGCGCCACGCTTCCCGAAGG
GAGAAAGGCGGACAGGTATCCGGTAAGCGGCAGGGTCGGAACAGGAGAGCGCACGAGGGAGCTTCCAGGG
GGAAACGCCTGGTATCTTTATAGTCCTGTCGGGTTTCGCCACCTCTGACTTGAGCGTCGATTTTTGTGAT
GCTCGTCAGGGGGGCGGAGCCTATGGAAAAACGCCAGCAACGCGGCCTTTTTACGGTTCCTGGCCTTTTG
CTGGCCTTTTGCTCACATGTTCTTTCCTGCGTTATCCCCTGATTCTGTGGATAACCGTATTACCGCCTTT
GAGTGAGCTGATACCGCTCGCCGCAGCCGAACGACCGAGCGCAGCGAGTCAGTGAGCGAGGAAGCGGAAG
AGCGCCCAATACGCAAACCGCCTCTCCCCGCGCGTTGGCCGATTCATTAATGCAGCTGGCACGACAGGTT
TCCCGACTGGAAAGCGGGCAGTGAGCGCAACGCAATTAATACGCGTACCGCTAGCCAGGAAGAGTTTGTA
GAAACGCAAAAAGGCCATCCGTCAGGATGGCCTTCTGCTTAGTTTGATGCCTGGCAGTTTATGGCGGGCG
TCCTGCCCGCCACCCTCCGGGCCGTTGCTTCACAACGTTCAAATCCGCTCCCGGCGGATTTGTCCTACTC
AGGAGAGCGTTCACCGACAAACAACAGATAAAACGAAAGGCCCAGTCTTCCGACTGAGCCTTTCGTTTTA
TTTGATGCCTGGCAGTTCCCTACTCTCGCGTTAACGCTAGCATGGATGTTTTCCCAGTCACGACGTTGTA
AAACGACGGCCAGTCTTAAGCTCGGGCCCCAAATAATGATTTTATTTTGACTGATAGTGACCTGTTCGTT
GCAACAAATTGATGAGCAATGCTTTTTTATAATGCCAACTTTGTACAAAAAAGTTGGCACCATGAGCGCC
CCTCCGGTCCTGCGGCCGCCCAGTCCGCTGCTGCCCGTGGCGGCGGCAGCTGCCGCAGCGGCCGCCGCAC
TGGTCCCAGGGTCCGGGCCCGGGCCCGCGCCGTTCTTGGCTCCTGTCGCGGCCCCGGTCGGGGGCATCTC
GTTCCATCTGCAGATCGGCCTGAGCCGTGAGCCGGTGCTGCTGCTGCAGGACTCGTCCGGGGACTACAGC
CTGGCGCACGTCCGCGAGATGGCTTGCTCCATTGTCGACCAGAAGTTCCCTGAATGTGGTTTCTACGGAA
TGTATGATAAGATCCTGCTTTTTCGCCATGACCCTACCTCTGAAAACATCCTTCAGCTGGTGAAAGCGGC
CAGTGATATCCAGGAAGGCGATCTTATTGAAGTGGTCTTGTCAGCTTCCGCCACCTTTGAAGACTTTCAG
ATTCGTCCCCACGCTCTCTTTGTTCATTCATACAGAGCTCCAGCTTTCTGTGATCACTGTGGAGAAATGC
TGTGGGGGCTGGTACGTCAAGGTCTTAAATGTGAAGGGTGTGGTCTGAATTACCATAAGAGATGTGCATT
TAAAATACCCAACAATTGCAGCGGTGTGAGGCGGAGAAGGCTCTCAAACGTTTCCCTCACTGGGGTCAGC
ACCATCCGCACATCATCTGCTGAACTCTCTACAAGTGCCCCTGATGAGCCCCTTCTGCAAAAATCACCAT
CAGAGTCGTTTATTGGTCGAGAGAAGAGGTCAAATTCTCAATCATACATTGGACGACCAATTCACCTTGA
CAAGATTTTGATGTCTAAAGTTAAAGTGCCGCACACATTTGTCATCCACTCCTACACCCGGCCCACAGTG
TGCCAGTACTGCAAGAAGCTTCTGAAGGGGCTTTTCAGGCAGGGCTTGCAGTGCAAAGATTGCAGATTCA
ACTGCCATAAACGTTGTGCACCGAAAGTACCAAACAACTGCCTTGGCGAAGTGACCATTAATGGAGATTT
GCTTAGCCCTGGGGCAGAGTCTGATGTGGTCATGGAAGAAGGGAGTGATGACAATGATAGTGAAAGGAAC
AGTGGGCTCATGGATGATATGGAAGAAGCAATGGTCCAAGATGCAGAGATGGCAATGGCAGAGTGCCAGA
ACGACAGTGGCGAGATGCAAGATCCAGACCCAGACCACGAGGACGCCAACAGAACCATCAGTCCATCAAC
AAGCAACAATATCCCACTCATGAGGGTAGTGCAGTCTGTCAAACACACGAAGAGGAAAAGCAGCACAGTC
ATGAAAGAAGGATGGATGGTCCACTACACCAGCAAGGACACGCTGCGGAAACGGCACTATTGGAGATTGG
ATAGCAAATGTATTACCCTCTTTCAGAATGACACAGGAAGCAGGTACTACAAGGAAATTCCTTTATCTGA
AATTTTGTCTCTGGAACCAGTAAAAACTTCAGCTTTAATTCCTAATGGGGCCAATCCTCATTGTTTCGAA
ATCACTACGGCAAATGTAGTGTATTATGTGGGAGAAAATGTGGTCAATCCTTCCAGCCCATCACCAAATA
ACAGTGTTCTCACCAGTGGCGTTGGTGCAGATGTGGCCAGGATGTGGGAGATAGCCATCCAGCATGCCCT
TATGCCCGTCATTCCCAAGGGCTCCTCCGTGGGTACAGGAACCAACTTGCACAGAGATATCTCTGTGAGT
ATTTCAGTATCAAATTGCCAGATTCAAGAAAATGTGGACATCAGCACAGTATATCAGATTTTTCCTGATG
AAGTACTGGGTTCTGGACAGTTTGGAATTGTTTATGGAGGAAAACATCGTAAAACAGGAAGAGATGTAGC
TATTAAAATCATTGACAAATTACGATTTCCAACAAAACAAGAAAGCCAGCTTCGTAATGAGGTTGCAATT
CTACAGAACCTTCATCACCCTGGTGTTGTAAATTTGGAGTGTATGTTTGAGACGCCTGAAAGAGTGTTTG
TTGTTATGGAAAAACTCCATGGAGACATGCTGGAAATGATCTTGTCAAGTGAAAAGGGCAGGTTGCCAGA
GCACATAACGAAGTTTTTAATTACTCAGATACTCGTGGCTTTGCGGCACCTTCATTTTAAAAATATCGTT
CACTGTGACCTCAAACCAGAAAATGTGTTGCTAGCCTCAGCTGATCCTTTTCCTCAGGTGAAACTTTGTG
ATTTTGGTTTTGCCCGGATCATCGGAGAGAAGTCTTTCCGGAGGTCAGTGGTGGGTACCCCCGCTTACCT
GGCTCCTGAGGTCCTAAGGAACAAGGGCTACAATCGCTCTCTAGACATGTGGTCTGTTGGGGTCATCATC
TATGTAAGCCTAAGCGGCACATTCCCATTTAATGAAGATGAAGACATACACGACCAAATTCAGAATGCAG
CTTTCATGTATCCACCAAATCCCTGGAAGGAAATATCTCATGAAGCCATTGATCTTATCAACAATTTGCT
GCAAGTAAAAATGAGAAAGCGCTACAGTGTGGATAAGACCTTGAGCCACCCTTGGCTACAGGACTATCAG
ACCTGGTTAGATTTGCGAGAGCTGGAATGCAAAATCGGGGAGCGCTACATCACCCATGAAAGTGATGACC
TGAGGTGGGAGAAGTATGCAGGCGAGCAGGGGCTGCAGTACCCCACACACCTGATCAATCCAAGTGCTAG
CCACAGTGACACTCCTGAGACTGAAGAAACAGAAATGAAAGCCCTCGGTGAGCGTGTCAGCATCCTCTTG
CCAACTTTCTTGTACAAAGTTGGCATTATAAGAAAGCATTGCTTATCAATTTGTTGCAACGAACAGGTCA
CTATCAGTCAAAATAAAATCATTATTTGCCATCCAGCTGATATCCCCTATAGTGAGTCGTATTACATGGT
CATAGCTGTTTCCTGGCAGCTCTGGCCCGTGTCTCAAAATCTCTGATGTTACATTGCACAAGATAAAAAT
ATATCATCATGCCTCCTCTAGACCAGCCAGGACAGAAATGCCTCGACTTCGCTGCTACCCAAGGTTGCCG
GGTGACGCACACCGTGGAAACGGATGAAGGCACGAACCCAGTGGACATAAGCCTGTTCGGTTCGTAAGCT
GTAATGCAAGTAGCGTATGCGCTCACGCAACTGGTCCAGAACCTTGACCGAACGCAGCGGTGGTAACGGC
GCAGTGGCGGTTTTCATGGCTTGTTATGACTGTTTTTTTGGGGTACAGTCTATGCCTCGGGCATCCAAGC
AGCAAGCGCGTTACGCCGTGGGTCGATGTTTGATGTTATGGAGCAGCAACGATGTTACGCAGCAGGGCAG
TCGCCCTAAAACAAAGTTAAACATTATGAGGGAAGCGGTGATCGCCGAAGTATCGACTCAACTATCAGAG
GTAGTTGGCGTCATCGAGCGCCATCTCGAACCGACGTTGCTGGCCGTACATTTGTACGGCTCCGCAGTGG
ATGGCGGCCTGAAGCCACACAGTGATATTGATTTGCTGGTTACGGTGACCGTAAGGCTTGATGAAACAAC
GCGGCGAGCTTTGATCAACGACCTTTTGGAAACTTCGGCTTCCCCTGGAGAGAGCGAGATTCTCCGCGCT
GTAGAAGTCACCATTGTTGTGCACGACGACATCATTCCGTGGCGTTATCCAGCTAAGCGCGAACTGCAAT
TTGGAGAATGGCAGCGCAATGACATTCTTGCAGGTATCTTCGAGCCAGCCACGATCGACATTGATCTGGC
TATCTTGCTGACAAAAGCAAGAGAACATAGCGTTGCCTTGGTAGGTCCAGCGGCGGAGGAACTCTTTGAT
CCGGTTCCTGAACAGGATCTATTTGAGGCGCTAAATGAAACCTTAACGCTATGGAACTCGCCGCCCGACT
GGGCTGGCGATGAGCGAAATGTAGTGCTTACGTTGTCCCGCATTTGGTACAGCGCAGTAACCGGCAAAAT
CGCGCCGAAGGATGTCGCTGCCGACTGGGCAATGGAGCGCCTGCCGGCCCAGTATCAGCCCGTCATACTT
GAAGCTAGACAGGCTTATCTTGGACAAGAAGAAGATCGCTTGGCCTCGCGCGCAGATCAGTTGGAAGAAT
TTGTCCACTACGTGAAAGGCGAGATCACCAAGGTAGTCGGCAAATAACCCTCGAGCCACCCATGACCAAA
ATCCCTTAACGTGAGTTACGCGTCGTTCCACTGAGCGTCAGACCCCGTAGAAAAGATCAAAGGATCTTC
Features (pLannotate 1.2.2; 12 found; start..end, strand, type, name):
      1..589     +  rep_origin     ori: high-copy-number ColE1/pMB1/pBR322/pUC origin of replication
    772..864     +  CDS            lacI (fragment): lac repressor; lacI; The lac repressor binds to the lac operator to inhibit transcription in E. coli. This inhibition can be relieved by adding lactose or isopropyl-β-D-thiogalactopyranoside (IPTG).
    919..946     -  terminator     rrnB T2 terminator: transcription terminator T2 from the E. coli rrnB gene
   1078..1121    +  terminator     rrnB T1 terminator: Escherichia coli rrnB; transcription terminator T1 from the E. coli rrnB gene
   1168..1204    -  CDS            lacZα (fragment): LacZα fragment of β-galactosidase; lacZ fragment
   1221..1316    +  protein_bind   attL3: mutant version of attL; recombination site for the Gateway® LR reaction LR Clonase™
   1322..4057    +  CDS            PRKD1: KPCD1_HUMAN - Also known as PKD, PKD1, PRKCM. Experimental evidence at protein level: Swiss-Prot protein existence level 1. Serine/threonine-protein kinase that converts transient diacylglycerol (DAG) signals into prolonged physiological effects downstream of PKC, and is involved in the regulation of MAPK8/JNK1 and Ras signaling, Golgi membrane integrity and trafficking, cell survival through NF-kappa-B activation, cell migration, cell differentiation by mediating HDAC7 nuclear export, cell proliferation via MAPK1/3 (ERK1/2) signaling, and plays a role in cardiac hypertrophy, VEGFA-induced ang
   4062..4157    -  protein_bind   attL3: mutant version of attL; recombination site for the Gateway® LR reaction LR Clonase™
   4176..4194    -  promoter       T7 promoter: promoter for bacteriophage T7 RNA polymerase
   4384..4407    +  promoter       Pc promoter (fragment): intI1 (promoter lies within the coding sequence); class 1 integron promoter
   4583..4639    +  CDS            GmR (fragment): gentamycin acetyltransferase; aacC1; confers resistance to gentamycin
   4646..5437    +  CDS            SmR: aminoglycoside adenylyltransferase (Murphy, 1985); aadA; confers resistance to spectinomycin and streptomycin
