[The description below was written by a language model from this plasmid's Addgene catalogue record and pLannotate feature annotations shown in this document.]
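Description:
pDONR223-PRKD1 is a Gateway entry clone carrying the human PRKD1 (protein kinase D1, also known as PKD or PKC-mu) open reading frame in the Invitrogen pDONR223 donor backbone. It is a bacterial propagation plasmid rather than an expression vector. It replicates from a high-copy ColE1/pUC-type origin and is selected with spectinomycin through the aadA (SmR) aminoglycoside adenylyltransferase gene, which sits downstream of a class 1 integron Pc promoter fragment and a residual gentamicin-resistance gene fragment. The sequenced record is about 5.5 kb. This is smaller than the listed empty-backbone size plus insert because the Gateway cloning reaction replaces the original selection cassette with the ORF.

The insert of roughly 2.7 kb encodes a serine/threonine kinase that relays diacylglycerol signals downstream of PKC and has roles in ERK, JNK and NF-κB signalling, Golgi trafficking, and cell survival and migration. The catalogue notes "1MM", which probably indicates a single mismatch relative to the reference, although the record does not explain the term. The ORF is flanked by two attL-type recombination sites in opposite orientation. The automated annotation labels both of them attL3. rrnB T1 and T2 terminators lie upstream and shield the insert from read-through transcription, and a T7 promoter lies just beyond the downstream att site, pointing back toward the insert. No eukaryotic promoter is present, so the plasmid is not meant for direct transfection.

The ORF has no stop codon. LR recombination into a destination vector can therefore add a C-terminal epitope tag and a stop codon, and the depositors point to a companion set of pLX lentiviral destination vectors for mammalian expression. The clone belongs to a kinase ORF collection used in gain-of-function screens, including work on resistance to RAF inhibition.
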