Addgene plasmid #23500: pDONR223-PRKD1
Depositing lab: William Hahn & David Root. Depositing organization: Dana-Farber Cancer Institute. Publication: COT drives resistance to RAF inhibition through MAP kinase pathway reactivation. Johannessen CM, Boehm JS, Kim SY, Thomas SR, Wardwell L, Johnson LA, Emery CM, Stransky N, Cogdill AP, Barretina J, Caponigro G, Hieronymus H, Murray RR, Salehi-Ashtiani K, Hill DE, Vidal M, Zhao JJ, Yang X, Alkan O, Kim S, Harris JL, Wilson CJ, Myer VE, Finan PM, Root DE, Roberts TM, Golub T, Flaherty KT, Dummer R, Weber BL, Sellers WR, Schlegel R, Wargo JA, Hahn WC, Garraway LA. Nature. 2010 Dec 16;468(7326):968-72. doi: 10.1038/nature09627 PubMed 21107320.
Backbone
  Vector backbone: pDONR223
  Backbone manufacturer: Invitrogen
  Backbone size w/o insert (bp): 5005
  Vector type: Gateway Donor vector
Growth in bacteria
  Bacterial resistance: Spectinomycin, 50 μg/mL
  Growth temperature: 37°C
  Growth strain: DH5alpha
  Copy number: High Copy
Gene/Insert
  Gene/Insert name: PRKD1 (alt name: protein kinase D1)
  Species: H. sapiens (human)
  Insert size (bp): 2739
  Mutation: 1MM
  Entrez Gene: PRKD1 (a.k.a. CHDED, PKC-MU, PKCM, PKD, PRKCM)
  Cloning method: Gateway Cloning
  Sequencing primers: 5′ M13pUC-fwd; 3′ M13rev
Terms and licenses: Academic/Nonprofit Terms; Industry Terms: Not Available to Industry
Depositor comments: The ORF has no Stop codon. This design enables easy recombination into a destination vector to add an epitope tag of choice and Stop codon to the ORF. Do NOT use this plasmid directly for transfections. A set of 4 custom lentiviral vectors is available ( pLX301 (http://www.addgene.org/25895/) , pLX302 (http://www.addgene.org/25896/) , pLX303 (http://www.addgene.org/25897/) , pLX304 (http://www.addgene.org/25890/) ) to be used to express these ORFs in mammalian cells. These plasmids are not included in the kit and must be ordered separately.
How to cite: pDONR223-PRKD1 was a gift from William Hahn & David Root (Addgene plasmid # 23500 ; http://n2t.net/addgene:23500 ; RRID:Addgene_23500)
