>Addgene plasmid #23500 | pDONR223-PRKD1 | depositor partial sequence | sequence record 10825 | Author sequence, M13pUC-fwd
CGGATAGTGACCTGTTCGTTGCAACAAATTGATGAGCAATGCTTTTTTATAATGCCAACTTTGTACAAAA
AAGTTGGCACCATGAGCGCCCCTCCGGTCCTGCGGCCGCCCAGTCCGCTGCTGCCCGTGGCGGCGGCAGC
TGCCGCAGCGGCCGCCGCACTGGTCCCAGGGTCCGGGCCCGGGCCCGCGCCGTTCTTGGCTCCTGTCGCG
GCCCCGGTCGGGGGCATCTCGTTCCATCTGCAGATCGGCCTGAGCCGTGAGCCGGTGCTGCTGCTGCAGG
ACTCGTCCGGGGACTACAGCCTGGCGCACGTCCGCGAGATGGCTTGCTCCATTGTCGACCAGAAGTTCCC
TGAATGTGGTTTCTACGGAATGTATGATAAGATCCTGCTTTTTCGCCATGACCCTACCTCTGAAAACATC
CTTCAGCTGGTGAAAGCGGCCAGTGATATCCAGGAAGGCGATCTTATTGAAGTGGTCTTGTCAGCTTCCG
CCACCTTTGAAGACTTTCAGATTCGTCCCCACGCTCTCTTTGTTCATTCATACAGAGCTCCAGCTTTCTG
TGATCACTGTGGAGAAATGCTGTGGGGGCTGGTACGTCAAGGTCTTAAATGTGAAGGGTGTGGTCTGAAT
TACCATAAGAGATGTGCATTTAAAATACCCAACAATTGCAGCGGTGTGAGGCGGAGAACGCTCTCAAACG
TTTCCCTCACTGGGGTCAGCACCATCCGGCACATCATCTGCTGAACTCTCTACAAGTGCCCCTGATGAGC
CCCTTCTGCAAAAATCACCATC
