>Addgene plasmid #23500 | pDONR223-PRKD1 | addgene partial sequence | sequence record 29309 | 23500 with M13pUC-fwd
ATAATGATTTTATTTTGACTGATAGTGACCTGTTCGTTGCAACAAATTGATGAGCAATGCTTTTTTATAA
TGCCAACTTTGTACAAAAAAGTTGGCACCATGAGCGCCCCTCCGGTCCTGCGGCCGCCCAGTCCGCTGCT
GCCCGTGGCGGCGGCAGCTGCCGCAGCGGCCGCCGCACTGGTCCCAGGGTCCGGGCCCGGGCCCGCGCCG
TTCTTGGCTCCTGTCGCGGCCCCGGTCGGGGGCATCTCGTTCCATCTGCAGATCGGCCTGAGCCGTGAGC
CGGTGCTGCTGCTGCAGGACTCGTCCGGGGACTACAGCCTGGCGCACGTCCGCGAGATGGCTTGCTCCAT
TGTCGACCAGAAGTTCCCTGAATGTGGTTTCTACGGAATGTATGATAAGATCCTGCTTTTTCGCCATGAC
CCTACCTCTGAAAACATCCTTCAGCTGGTGAAAGCGGCCAGTGATATCCAGGAAGGCGATCTTATTGAAG
TGGTCTTGTCAGCTTCCGCCACCTTTGAAGACTTTCAGATTCGTCCCCACGCTCTCTTTGTTCATTCATA
CAGAGCTCCAGCTTTCTGTGATCACTGTGGA
