>Addgene plasmid #23500 | pDONR223-PRKD1 | depositor partial sequence | sequence record 46922 | Author sequence, M13-rev
CGTCCTAGAGCTGGATGGGAATAATGATTTTATTTTGACTGATAGTGACCTGTTCGTTGCAACAAATTGA
TAAGCAATGCTTTCTTATAATGCCAACTTTGTACAAGAAAGTTGGCAAGAGGATGCTGACACGCTCACCG
AGGGCTTTCATTTCTGTTTCTTCAGTCTCAGGAGTGTCACTGTGGCTAGCACTTGGATTGATCAGGTGTG
TGGGGTACTGCAGCCCCTGCTCGCCTGCATACTTCTCCCACCTCAGGTCATCACTTTCATGGGTGATGTA
GCGCTCCCCGATTTTGCATTCCAGCTCTCGCAAATCTAACCAGGTCTGATAGTCCTGTAGCCAAGGGTGG
CTCAAGGTCTTATCCACACTGTAGCGCTTTCTCATTTTTACTTGCAGCAAATTGTTGATAAGATCAATGG
CTTCATGAGATATTTCCTTCCAGGGATTTGGTGGATACATGAAAGCTGCATTCTGAATTTGGTCGTGTAT
GTCTTCATCTTCATTAAATGGGAATGTGCCGCTTAGGCTTACATAGATGATGACCCCAACAGACCACATG
TCTAGAGAGCGATTGTAGCCCTTGTTCCTTAGGACCTCAGGAGCCAGGTAAGCGGGGGTACCCACCACTG
ACCTCCGGAAAGACTTCTCTCCGATGATCCGGGCAAAACCAAAATCACAAAGTTTCACCTGAGGAAAAGG
ATCAGCTGAGGCTAGCAACACATTTTCTGGTTTGAGGTCACAGTGAACGATATTTTTAAAA
